Addgene plasmid #37134: pVimentin-LSSmOrange
Depositing lab: Vladislav Verkhusha. Depositing organization: Albert Einstein College of Medicine. Publication: An Orange Fluorescent Protein with a Large Stokes Shift for Single-Excitation Multicolor FCCS and FRET Imaging. Shcherbakova DM, Hink MA, Joosen L, Gadella TW, Verkhusha VV. J Am Chem Soc. 2012 May 9;134(18):7913-23. doi: 10.1021/ja3018972 PubMed 22486524.
Backbone
  Vector backbone: pN1
  Backbone manufacturer: Clontech
  Backbone size w/o insert (bp): 5390
  Total vector size (bp): 6100
  Modifications to backbone: human vimentin
  Vector type: Mammalian Expression
  Selectable markers: Neomycin (select with G418)
Growth in bacteria
  Bacterial resistance: Kanamycin, 50 μg/mL
  Growth temperature: 37°C
  Growth strain: DH5alpha
  Copy number: High Copy
Gene/Insert
  Gene/Insert name: LSSmOrange
  Insert size (bp): 710
  Mutation: A44V/F84L/W145M/I165D/M167L/G202D compared to mOrange (but numbering relative to EGFP)
  Promoter: CMV
  Tag / fusion protein: human vimentin (N terminal on insert)
  Cloning method: Restriction Enzyme; 5′ cloning site AgeI (not destroyed); 3′ cloning site NotI (not destroyed)
  Sequencing primers: 5′ CMV-F; 3′ SV40pA-R
Terms and licenses: Academic/Nonprofit Terms; Industry Terms: Not Available to Industry
How to cite: pVimentin-LSSmOrange was a gift from Vladislav Verkhusha (Addgene plasmid # 37134 ; http://n2t.net/addgene:37134 ; RRID:Addgene_37134)
