[The description below was written by a language model from this plasmid's Addgene catalogue record and pLannotate feature annotations shown in this document.]
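Description:
pVimentin-LSSmOrange is a 6.1 kb mammalian expression plasmid built on the Clontech pN1 backbone, in which human vimentin had already been placed upstream of the fluorescent protein position. It is propagated in E. coli from a high-copy ColE1/pUC-type origin and also carries an f1 phage origin. A single NeoR/KanR (Tn5 aminoglycoside phosphotransferase) gene provides both selections. A bacterial bla-type promoter drives it for kanamycin resistance in bacteria, and the SV40 enhancer/early promoter drives it for G418 selection in mammalian cells, with an HSV TK polyadenylation signal downstream. The annotation also flags short fragments of ble, the bGH poly(A) signal and SV40 large T antigen. These appear to be residual sequence matches in the backbone rather than functional elements.

The expression cassette uses the human cytomegalovirus immediate early enhancer and promoter to drive a fusion of the human vimentin coding sequence to LSSmOrange, terminated by the SV40 poly(A) signal. Vimentin sits at the N terminus, and the roughly 710 bp LSSmOrange insert was cloned between retained AgeI and NotI sites. LSSmOrange is a monomeric, mammalian codon-optimised orange fluorescent protein with a large Stokes shift. It derives from mOrange by the substitutions A44V, F84L, W145M, I165D, M167L and G202D, numbered relative to EGFP.

Because vimentin is an intermediate filament protein, the fusion should label the vimentin filament network in transfected cells. This makes the plasmid useful for checking how LSSmOrange performs as a fusion tag and localisation marker. The associated publication describes the protein in the context of single-excitation multicolour FCCS and FRET imaging.
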