Features (pLannotate 1.2.2; 15 found; start..end, strand, type, name):
     61..364     +  enhancer       CMV enhancer: human cytomegalovirus immediate early enhancer
    365..568     +  promoter       CMV promoter: human cytomegalovirus (CMV) immediate early promoter
    591..634     +  misc_feature   MCS (fragment): multiple cloning site
    637..2034    +  CDS            VIM: VIME_HUMAN - Experimental evidence at protein level: Swiss-Prot protein existence level 1. Involved with LARP6 in the stabilization of type I collagen mRNAs for CO1A1 and CO1A2. From Homo sapiens (Human).
   2056..2766    +  CDS            LSSmOrange: monomeric orange fluorescent protein with a large Stokes shift (Shcherbakova et al., 2012) mammalian codon-optimized
   2782..2865    +  CDS            large T antigen (fragment): large T antigen from SV40 (simian virus 40)
   2888..3009    +  polyA_signal   SV40 poly(A) signal: SV40 polyadenylation signal
   3043..3471    -  rep_origin     f1 ori (sequence partly withheld): f1 bacteriophage origin of replication; arrow indicates direction of (+) strand synthesis
   3498..3602    +  promoter       AmpR promoter: bla
   3604..3961    +  promoter       SV40 promoter: SV40 enhancer and early promoter
   3996..4790    +  CDS            NeoR/KanR: aminoglycoside phosphotransferase from Tn5; aph(3')-II (or nptII); confers resistance to neomycin, kanamycin, and G418 (Geneticin®)
   4811..4963    +  CDS            ble (fragment): BLE_KLEPN - Experimental evidence at protein level: Swiss-Prot protein existence level 1. Binding protein with a strong affinity to the bleomycin family of antibiotics. Binds to CL990; an antimitotic-antibiotic compound. From Klebsiella pneumoniae.
   5022..5069    +  polyA_signal   HSV TK poly(A) signal: herpes simplex virus thymidine kinase polyadenylation signal (Cole and Stacy, 1985)
   5160..5176    -  polyA_signal   bGH poly(A) signal (fragment): bovine growth hormone polyadenylation signal
   5398..5986    +  rep_origin     ori: high-copy-number ColE1/pMB1/pBR322/pUC origin of replication
>Addgene plasmid #37134 | pVimentin-LSSmOrange | depositor full sequence | sequence record 46712 | pVimentin-LSSmOrange sequence 6100 bps
TAGTTATTAATAGTAATCAATTACGGGGTCATTAGTTCATAGCCCATATATGGAGTTCCGCGTTACATAA
CTTACGGTAAATGGCCCGCCTGGCTGACCGCCCAACGACCCCCGCCCATTGACGTCAATAATGACGTATG
TTCCCATAGTAACGCCAATAGGGACTTTCCATTGACGTCAATGGGTGGAGTATTTACGGTAAACTGCCCA
CTTGGCAGTACATCAAGTGTATCATATGCCAAGTACGCCCCCTATTGACGTCAATGACGGTAAATGGCCC
GCCTGGCATTATGCCCAGTACATGACCTTATGGGACTTTCCTACTTGGCAGTACATCTACGTATTAGTCA
TCGCTATTACCATGGTGATGCGGTTTTGGCAGTACATCAATGGGCGTGGATAGCGGTTTGACTCACGGGG
ATTTCCAAGTCTCCACCCCATTGACGTCAATGGGAGTTTGTTTTGGCACCAAAATCAACGGGACTTTCCA
AAATGTCGTAACAACTCCGCCCCATTGACGCAAATGGGCGGTAGGCGTGTACGGTGGGAGGTCTATATAA
GCAGAGCTGGTTTAGTGAACCGTCAGATCCGCTAGCGCTACCGGACTCAGATCTCGAGCTCAAGCTTCGA
ATTCCCATGTCCACCAGGTCCGTGTCCTCGTCCTCCTACCGCAGGATGTTCGGCGGCCCGGGCACCGCGA
GCCGGCCGAGCTCCAGCCGGAGCTACGTGACTACGTCCACCCGCACCTACAGCCTGGGCAGCGCGCTGCG
CCCCAGCACCAGCCGCAGCCTCTACGCCTCGTCCCCGGGCGGCGTGTATGCCACGCGCTCCTCTGCCGTG
CGCCTGCGGAGCAGCGTGCCCGGGGTGCGGCTCCTGCAGGACTCGGTGGACTTCTCGCTGGCCGACGCCA
TCAACACCGAGTTCAAGAACACCCGCACCAACGAGAAGGTGGAGCTGCAGGAGCTGAATGACCGCTTCGC
CAACTACATCGACAAGGTGCGCTTCCTGGAGCAGCAGAATAAGATCCTGCTGGCCGAGCTCGAGCAGCTC
AAGGGCCAAGGCAAGTCGCGCCTGGGGGACCTCTACGAGGAGGAGATGCGGGAGCTGCGCCGGCAGGTGG
ACCAGCTAACCAACGACAAAGCCCGCGTCGAGGTGGAGCGCGACAACCTGGCCGAGGACATCATGCGCCT
CCGGGAGAAATTGCAGGAGGAGATGCTTCAGAGAGAGGAAGCCGAAAACACCCTGCAATCTTTCAGACAG
GATGTTGACAATGCGTCTCTGGCACGTCTTGACCTTGAACGCAAAGTGGAATCTTTGCAAGAAGAGATTG
CCTTTTTGAAGAAACTCCACGAAGAGGAAATCCAGGAGCTGCAGGCTCAGATTCAGGAACAGCATGTCCA
AATCGATGTGGATGTTTCCAAGCCTGACCTCACGGCTGCCCTGCGTGACGTACGTCAGCAATATGAAAGT
GTGGCTGCCAAGAACCTGCAGGAGGCAGAAGAATGGTACAAATCCAAGTTTGCTGACCTCTCTGAGGCTG
CCAACCGGAACAATGACGCCCTGCGCCAGGCAAAGCAGGAGTCCACTGAGTACCGGAGACAGGTGCAGTC
CCTCACCTGTGAAGTGGATGCCCTTAAAGGAACCAATGAGTCCCTGGAACGCCAGATGCGTGAAATGGAA
GAGAACTTTGCCGTTGAAGCTGCTAACTACCAAGACACTATTGGCCGCCTGCAGGATGAGATTCAGAATA
TGAAGGAGGAAATGGCTCGTCACCTTCGTGAATACCAAGACCTGCTCAATGTTAAGATGGCCCTTGACAT
TGAGATTGCCACCTACAGGAAGCTGCTGGAAGGCGAGGAGAGCAGGATTTCTCTGCCTCTTCCAAACTTT
TCCTCCCTGAACCTGAGGGAAACTAATCTGGATTCACTCCCTCTGGTTGATACCCACTCAAAAAGGACAC
TTCTGATTAAGACGGTTGAAACTAGAGATGGACAGGTTATCAACGAAACTTCTCAGCATCACGATGACCT
TGAAGGGGATCCACCGGTCGCCACCATGGTGAGCAAGGGCGAGGAGAATAACATGGCCATCATCAAGGAG
TTCATGCGCTTCAAGGTGCGCATGGAGGGCTCCGTGAACGGCCACGAGTTCGAGATCGAGGGCGAGGGCG
AGGGCCGCCCCTACGAGGGCTTTCAGACCGTTAAGCTGAAGGTGACCAAGGGTGGCCCCCTGCCCTTCGC
CTGGGACATCTTGTCCCCTCAGTTCACCTACGGCTCCAAGGCCTACGTGAAGCACCCCGCCGACATCCCC
GACTACCTCAAGCTGTCCTTCCCCGAGGGCTTCAAGTGGGAGCGCGTGATGAACTTCGAGGACGGCGGCG
TGGTGACCGTGACTCAGGACTCCTCCCTGCAGGACGGCGAGTTCATCTACAAGGTGAAGCTGCGCGGCAC
CAACTTCCCCTCCGACGGCCCCGTAATGCAGAAGAAGACCATGGGCATGGAGGCCTCCTCCGAGCGGATG
TACCCCGAGGACGGCGCCCTGAAGGGCGAGGACAAGCTCAGGCTGAAGCTGAAGGACGGCGGCCACTACA
CCTCCGAGGTCAAGACCACCTACAAGGCCAAGAAGCCCGTGCAGTTGCCCGGCGCCTACATCGTCGACAT
CAAGTTGGACATCACCTCCCACAACGAGGACTACACCATCGTGGAACAGTACGAACGCGCCGAGGGCCGC
CACTCCACCGGCGGCATGGACGAGCTGTACAAGTAAGCGGCCGCGACTCTAGATCATAATCAGCCATACC
ACATTTGTAGAGGTTTTACTTGCTTTAAAAAACCTCCCACACCTCCCCCTGAACCTGAAACATAAAATGA
ATGCAATTGTTGTTGTTAACTTGTTTATTGCAGCTTATAATGGTTACAAATAAAGCAATAGCATCACAAA
TTTCACAAATAAAGCATTTTTTTCACTGCATTCTAGTTGTGGTTTGTCCAAACTCATCAATGTATCTTAA
GGCGTAAATTGTAAGCGTTAATATTTTGTTAAAATTCGCGTTAAATTTTTGTTAAATCAGCTCATTTTTT
AACCAATAGGCCGAAATCGGCAAAATCCCTTATAAATCAAAAGAATAGACCGAGATAGGGT
[37 nt withheld, positions 3142-3178]
AAAGAACGTGGACTCCAACGTCAAAGG
[49 nt withheld, positions 3206-3254]
T
[91 nt withheld, positions 3256-3346]
G
[124 nt withheld, positions 3348-3471]
CAGGTGGCACTTTTCGGGGAAATGTGCGCGGAACCCCTATTTGTTTATTTTTCTAAATACATTCAAATAT
GTATCCGCTCATGAGACAATAACCCTGATAAATGCTTCAATAATATTGAAAAAGGAAGAGTCCTGAGGCG
GAAAGAACCAGCTGTGGAATGTGTGTCAGTTAGGGTGTGGAAAGTCCCCAGGCTCCCCAGCAGGCAGAAG
TATGCAAAGCATGCATCTCAATTAGTCAGCAACCAGGTGTGGAAAGTCCCCAGGCTCCCCAGCAGGCAGA
AGTATGCAAAGCATGCATCTCAATTAGTCAGCAACCATAGTCCCGCCCCTAACTCCGCCCATCCCGCCCC
TAACTCCGCCCAGTTCCGCCCATTCTCCGCCCCATGGCTGACTAATTTTTTTTATTTATGCAGAGGCCGA
GGCCGCCTCGGCCTCTGAGCTATTCCAGAAGTAGTGAGGAGGCTTTTTTGGAGGCCTAGGCTTTTGCAAA
GATCGATCAAGAGACAGGATGAGGATCGTTTCGCATGATTGAACAAGATGGATTGCACGCAGGTTCTCCG
GCCGCTTGGGTGGAGAGGCTATTCGGCTATGACTGGGCACAACAGACAATCGGCTGCTCTGATGCCGCCG
TGTTCCGGCTGTCAGCGCAGGGGCGCCCGGTTCTTTTTGTCAAGACCGACCTGTCCGGTGCCCTGAATGA
ACTGCAAGACGAGGCAGCGCGGCTATCGTGGCTGGCCACGACGGGCGTTCCTTGCGCAGCTGTGCTCGAC
GTTGTCACTGAAGCGGGAAGGGACTGGCTGCTATTGGGCGAAGTGCCGGGGCAGGATCTCCTGTCATCTC
ACCTTGCTCCTGCCGAGAAAGTATCCATCATGGCTGATGCAATGCGGCGGCTGCATACGCTTGATCCGGC
TACCTGCCCATTCGACCACCAAGCGAAACATCGCATCGAGCGAGCACGTACTCGGATGGAAGCCGGTCTT
GTCGATCAGGATGATCTGGACGAAGAGCATCAGGGGCTCGCGCCAGCCGAACTGTTCGCCAGGCTCAAGG
CGAGCATGCCCGACGGCGAGGATCTCGTCGTGACCCATGGCGATGCCTGCTTGCCGAATATCATGGTGGA
AAATGGCCGCTTTTCTGGATTCATCGACTGTGGCCGGCTGGGTGTGGCGGACCGCTATCAGGACATAGCG
TTGGCTACCCGTGATATTGCTGAAGAGCTTGGCGGCGAATGGGCTGACCGCTTCCTCGTGCTTTACGGTA
TCGCCGCTCCCGATTCGCAGCGCATCGCCTTCTATCGCCTTCTTGACGAGTTCTTCTGAGCGGGACTCTG
GGGTTCGAAATGACCGACCAAGCGACGCCCAACCTGCCATCACGAGATTTCGATTCCACCGCCGCCTTCT
ATGAAAGGTTGGGCTTCGGAATCGTTTTCCGGGACGCCGGCTGGATGATCCTCCAGCGCGGGGATCTCAT
GCTGGAGTTCTTCGCCCACCCTAGGGGGAGGCTAACTGAAACACGGAAGGAGACAATACCGGAAGGAACC
CGCGCTATGACGGCAATAAAAAGACAGAATAAAACGCACGGTGTTGGGTCGTTTGTTCATAAACGCGGGG
TTCGGTCCCAGGGCTGGCACTCTGTCGATACCCCACCGAGACCCCATTGGGGCCAATACGCCCGCGTTTC
TTCCTTTTCCCCACCCCACCCCCCAAGTTCGGGTGAAGGCCCAGGGCTCGCAGCCAACGTCGGGGCGGCA
GGCCCTGCCATAGCCTCAGGTTACTCATATATACTTTAGATTGATTTAAAACTTCATTTTTAATTTAAAA
GGATCTAGGTGAAGATCCTTTTTGATAATCTCATGACCAAAATCCCTTAACGTGAGTTTTCGTTCCACTG
AGCGTCAGACCCCGTAGAAAAGATCAAAGGATCTTCTTGAGATCCTTTTTTTCTGCGCGTAATCTGCTGC
TTGCAAACAAAAAAACCACCGCTACCAGCGGTGGTTTGTTTGCCGGATCAAGAGCTACCAACTCTTTTTC
CGAAGGTAACTGGCTTCAGCAGAGCGCAGATACCAAATACTGTCCTTCTAGTGTAGCCGTAGTTAGGCCA
CCACTTCAAGAACTCTGTAGCACCGCCTACATACCTCGCTCTGCTAATCCTGTTACCAGTGGCTGCTGCC
AGTGGCGATAAGTCGTGTCTTACCGGGTTGGACTCAAGACGATAGTTACCGGATAAGGCGCAGCGGTCGG
GCTGAACGGGGGGTTCGTGCACACAGCCCAGCTTGGAGCGAACGACCTACACCGAACTGAGATACCTACA
GCGTGAGCTATGAGAAAGCGCCACGCTTCCCGAAGGGAGAAAGGCGGACAGGTATCCGGTAAGCGGCAGG
GTCGGAACAGGAGAGCGCACGAGGGAGCTTCCAGGGGGAAACGCCTGGTATCTTTATAGTCCTGTCGGGT
TTCGCCACCTCTGACTTGAGCGTCGATTTTTGTGATGCTCGTCAGGGGGGCGGAGCCTATGGAAAAACGC
CAGCAACGCGGCCTTTTTACGGTTCCTGGCCTTTTGCTGGCCTTTTGCTCACATGTTCTTTCCTGCGTTA
TCCCCTGATTCTGTGGATAACCGTATTACCGCCATGCAT
