>Addgene plasmid #37134 | pVimentin-LSSmOrange | addgene partial sequence | sequence record 47333 | SV40pA-rev
TTAACAACAACAATTGCATTCATTTTATGTTTCAGGTTCAGGGGGAGGTGTGGGAGGTTTTTTAAAGCAA
GTAAAACCTCTACAAATGTGGTATGGCTGATTATGATCTAGAGTCGCGGCCGCTTACTTGTACAGCTCGT
CCATGCCGCCGGTGGAGTGGCGGCCCTCGGCGCGTTCGTACTGTTCCACGATGGTGTAGTCCTCGTTGTG
GGAGGTGATGTCCAACTTGATGTCGACGATGTAGGCGCCGGGCAACTGCACGGGCTTCTTGGCCTTGTAG
GTGGTCTTGACCTCGGAGGTGTAGTGGCCGCCGTCCTTCAGCTTCAGCCTGAGCTTGTCCTCGCCCTTCA
GGGCGCCGTCCTCGGGGTACATCCGCTCGGAGGAGGCCTCCATGCCCATGGTCTTCTTCTGCATTACGGG
GCCGTCGGAGGGGAAGTTGGTGCCGCGCAGCTTCACCTTGTAGATGAACTCGCCGTCCTGCAGGGAGGAG
TCCTGAGTCACGGTCACCACGCCGCCGTCCTCGAAGTTCATCACGCGCTCCCACTTGAAGCCCTCGGGGA
AGGACAGCTTGAGGTAGTCGGGGATGTCGGCGGGGTGCTTCACGTAGGCCTTGGAGCCGTAGGTGAACTG
AGGGGACAAGATGTCCCAGGCGAAGGGCAGGGGGCCACCCTTGGTCACCTTCAGCTTAACGGTCTGAAAG
CCCTCGTAGGGGCGGCCCTCGCCCTCGCCCTCGATCTCGAACTCGTGGCCGTTCACGGAGCCCTCCATGC
GCACCTTGAAGCGCATGAACTCCTTGATGATGGCCATGTTATTCTCCTCGC
