>Addgene plasmid #37134 | pVimentin-LSSmOrange | addgene partial sequence | sequence record 47334 | CMV-F 5'-CGCAAATGGGCGGTAGGCGTG-3'
GTGAACCGTCAGATCCGCTAGCGCTACCGGACTCAGATCTCGAGCTCAAGCTTCGAATTCCCATGTCCAC
CAGGTCCGTGTCCTCGTCCTCCTACCGCAGGATGTTCGGCGGCCCGGGCACCGCGAGCCGGCCGAGCTCC
AGCCGGAGCTACGTGACTACGTCCACCCGCACCTACAGCCTGGGCAGCGCGCTGCGCCCCAGCACCAGCC
GCAGCCTCTACGCCTCGTCCCCGGGCGGCGTGTATGCCACGCGCTCCTCTGCCGTGCGCCTGCGGAGCAG
CGTGCCCGGGGTGCGGCTCCTGCAGGACTCGGTGGACTTCTCGCTGGCCGACGCCATCAACACCGAGTTC
AAGAACACCCGCACCAACGAGAAGGTGGAGCTGCAGGAGCTGAATGACCGCTTCGCCAACTACATCGACA
AGGTGCGCTTCCTGGAGCAGCAGAATAAGATCCTGCTGGCCGAGCTCGAGCAGCTCAAGGGCCAAGGCAA
GTCGCGCCTGGGGGACCTCTACGAGGAGGAGATGCGGGAGCTGCGCCGGCAGGTGGACCAGCTAACCAAC
GACAAAGCCCGCGTCGAGGTGGAGCGCGACAACCTGGCCGAGGACATCATGCGCCTCCGGGAGAAATTGC
AGGAGGAGATGCTTCAGAGAGAGGAAGCCGAAAACACCCTGCAATCTTTCAGACAGGATGTTGACAATGC
GTCTCTGGCACGTCTTGACCTTGAACGCAAAGTGGAATCTTTGCAAGAAGAGATTGCCTTTTTGAAGAAA
CTCCACGAAGAGGAAATCCAGGAGCTGCAGGCTCAGATTCAGGAACAGCATGTCCAAATCGATGTGGATG
TTTCCAAGCCTGACCTCACGGCTGCCCTGCGTGACGTACGTCAGCAAATA
